>Addgene plasmid #197417 | PX333-T2A-EGFP | addgene full sequence | sequence record 389146 | Addgene Partial NGS Result
GGCCTTTTGCTCACATGCGCCATTCTCGAGCATGCGCCATTCTCGAGCATGCTCGAGAATGGCGCATGTG
AGGGCCTATTTCCCATGATTCCTTCATATTTGCATATACGATACAAGGCTGTTAGAGAGATAATTGGAAT
TAATTTGACTGTAAACACAAAGATATTAGTACAAAATACGTGACGTAGAAAGTAATAATTTCTTGGGTAG
TTTGCAGTTTTAAAATTATGTTTTAAAATGGACTATCATATGCTTACCGTAACTTGAAAGTATTTCGATT
TCTTGGCTTTATATATCTTGTGGAAAGGACGAAACACCGGGTCTTCGAGAAGACCTGTTTTAGAGCTAGA
AATAGCAAGTTAAAATAAGGCTAGTCCGTTATCAACTTGAAAAAGTGGCACCGAGTCGGTGCTTTTTTGT
TTTAGAGCTAGAAATAGCAAGTTAAAATAAGGCTAGTCCGTTTTTAGCGCGTGCGCCAATTCTGCAGACA
AATGGCTCTAGAGAGGGCCTATTTCCCATGATTCCTTCATATTTGCATATACGATACAAGGCTGTTAGAG
AGATAATTGGAATTAATTTGACTGTAAACACAAAGATATTAGTACAAAATACGTGACGTAGAAAGTAATA
ATTTCTTGGGTAGTTTGCAGTTTTAAAATTATGTTTTAAAATGGACTATCATATGCTTACCGTAACTTGA
AAGTATTTCGATTTCTTGGCTTTATATATCTTGTGGAAAGGACGAAACACCGGAGACCTATTCGCCTTAA
GGTCTCGGTTTTAGAGCTAGAAATAGCAAGTTAAAATAAGGCTAGTCCGTTATCAACTTGAAAAAGTGGC
ACCGAGTCGGTGCTTTTTTGTTTTAGAGCTAGAAATAGCAAGTTAAAATAAGGCTAGTCCGTTTTTAGCG
CGTGCGCCAATTCTGCAGACAAATGGGGTACCCGTTACATAACTTACGGTAAATGGCCCGCCTGGCTGAC
CGCCCAACGACCCCCGCCCATTGACGTCAATAGTAACGCCAATAGGGACTTTCCATTGACGTCAATGGGT
GGAGTATTTACGGTAAACTGCCCACTTGGCAGTACATCAAGTGTATCATATGCCAAGTACGCCCCCTATT
GACGTCAATGACGGTAAATGGCCCGCCTGGCATTGTGCCCAGTACATGACCTTATGGGACTTTCCTACTT
GGCAGTACATCTACGTATTAGTCATCGCTATTACCATGGTCGAGGTGAGCCCCACGTTCTGCTTCACTCT
CCCCATCTCCCCCCCCTCCCCACCCCCAATTTTGTATTTATTTATTTTKKRAKKATTTTGTGCRGCGRTG
GGGGSGGGGGGGGGGGGGGGGCGGGSGCCGGGGGGGGSGGGGSGGGGCGAGGGGCGGGGCGGGGCGAGGC
GGAGAGGTGCGGCGGCAGCCAATCAGAGCGGCGCGCTCCGAAAGTTTCCTTTTATGGCGAGGCGGCGGCG
GCGGCGGCCCTATAAAAAGCGAAGCGCGCGGCGGGCGGGAGTCGCTGCGCGCTGCCTTCGCCCCGTGCCC
CGCTCCGCCGCCGCCTCGCGCCGCCCGCCCCGGCTCTGACTGACCGCGTTACTCCCACAGGTGAGCGGGC
GGGACGGCCCTTCTCCTCCGGGCTGTAATTAGCTGAGCAAGAGGTAAGGGTTTAAGGGATGGTTGGTTGG
TGGGGTATTAATGTTTAATTACCTGGAGCACCTGCCTGAAATCACTTTTTTTCAGGTTGGACCGGTGCCA
CCATGGACTATAAGGACCACGACGGAGACTACAAGGATCATGATATTGATTACAAAGACGATGACGATAA
GATGGCCCCAAAGAAGAAGCGGAAGGTCGGTATCCACGGAGTCCCAGCAGCCGACAAGAAGTACAGCATC
GGCCTGGACATCGGCACCAACTCTGTGGGCTGGGCCGTGATCACCGACGAGTACAAGGTGCCCAGCAAGA
AATTCAAGGTGCTGGGCAACACCGACCGGCACAGCATCAAGAAGAACCTGATCGGAGCCCTGCTGTTCGA
CAGCGGCGAAACAGCCGAGGCCACCCGGCTGAAGAGAACCGCCAGAAGAAGATACACCAGACGGAAGAAC
CGGATCTGCTATCTGCAAGAGATCTTCAGCAACGAGATGGCCAAGGTGGACGACAGCTTCTTCCACAGAC
TGGAAGAGTCCTTCCTGGTGGAAGAGGATAAGAAGCACGAGCGGCACCCCATCTTCGGCAACATCGTGGA
CGAGGTGGCCTACCACGAGAAGTACCCCACCATCTACCACCTGAGAAAGAAACTGGTGGACAGCACCGAC
AAGGCCGACCTGCGGCTGATCTATCTGGCCCTGGCCCACATGATCAAGTTCCGGGGCCACTTCCTGATCG
AGGGCGACCTGAACCCCGACAACAGCGACGTGGACAAGCTGTTCATCCAGCTGGTGCAGACCTACAACCA
GCTGTTCGAGGAAAACCCCATCAACGCCAGCGGCGTGGACGCCAAGGCCATCCTGTCTGCCAGACTGAGC
AAGAGCAGACGGCTGGAAAATCTGATCGCCCAGCTGCCCGGCGAGAAGAAGAATGGCCTGTTCGGAAACC
TGATTGCCCTGAGCCTGGGCCTGACCCCCAACTTCAAGAGCAACTTCGACCTGGCCGAGGATGCCAAACT
GCAGCTGAGCAAGGACACCTACGACGACGACCTGGACAACCTGCTGGCCCAGATCGGCGACCAGTACGCC
GACCTGTTTCTGGCCGCCAAGAACCTGTCCGACGCCATCCTGCTGAGCGACATCCTGAGAGTGAACACCG
AGATCACCAAGGCCCCCCTGAGCGCCTCTATGATCAAGAGATACGACGAGCACCACCAGGACCTGACCCT
GCTGAAAGCTCTCGTGCGGCAGCAGCTGCCTGAGAAGTACAAAGAGATTTTCTTCGACCAGAGCAAGAAC
GGCTACGCCGGCTACATTGACGGCGGAGCCAGCCAGGAAGAGTTCTACAAGTTCATCAAGCCCATCCTGG
AAAAGATGGACGGCACCGAGGAACTGCTCGTGAAGCTGAACAGAGAGGACCTGCTGCGGAAGCAGCGGAC
CTTCGACAACGGCAGCATCCCCCACCAGATCCACCTGGGAGAGCTGCACGCCATTCTGCGGCGGCAGGAA
GATTTTTACCCATTCCTGAAGGACAACCGGGAAAAGATCGAGAAGATCCTGACCTTCCGCATCCCCTACT
ACGTGGGCCCTCTGGCCAGGGGAAACAGCAGATTCGCCTGGATGACCAGAAAGAGCGAGGAAACCATCAC
CCCCTGGAACTTCGAGGAAGTGGTGGACAAGGGCGCTTCCGCCCAGAGCTTCATCGAGCGGATGACCAAC
TTCGATAAGAACCTGCCCAACGAGAAGGTGCTGCCCAAGCACAGCCTGCTGTACGAGTACTTCACCGTGT
ATAACGAGCTGACCAAAGTGAAATACGTGACCGAGGGAATGAGAAAGCCCGCCTTCCTGAGCGGCGAGCA
GAAAAAGGCCATCGTGGACCTGCTGTTCAAGACCAACCGGAAAGTGACCGTGAAGCAGCTGAAAGAGGAC
TACTTCAAGAAAATCGAGTGCTTCGACTCCGTGGAAATCTCCGGCGTGGAAGATCGGTTCAACGCCTCCC
TGGGCACATACCACGATCTGCTGAAAATTATCAAGGACAAGGACTTCCTGGACAATGAGGAAAACGAGGA
CATTCTGGAAGATATCGTGCTGACCCTGACACTGTTTGAGGACAGAGAGATGATCGAGGAACGGCTGAAA
ACCTATGCCCACCTGTTCGACGACAAAGTGATGAAGCAGCTGAAGCGGCGGAGATACACCGGCTGGGGCA
GGCTGAGCCGGAAGCTGATCAACGGCATCCGGGACAAGCAGTCCGGCAAGACAATCCTGGATTTCCTGAA
GTCCGACGGCTTCGCCAACAGAAACTTCATGCAGCTGATCCACGACGACAGCCTGACCTTTAAAGAGGAC
ATCCAGAAAGCCCAGGTGTCCGGCCAGGGCGATAGCCTGCACGAGCACATTGCCAATCTGGCCGGCAGCC
CCGCCATTAAGAAGGGCATCCTGCAGACAGTGAAGGTGGTGGACGAGCTCGTGAAAGTGATGGGCCGGCA
CAAGCCCGAGAACATCGTGATCGAAATGGCCAGAGAGAACCAGACCACCCAGAAGGGACAGAAGAACAGC
CGCGAGAGAATGAAGCGGATCGAAGAGGGCATCAAAGAGCTGGGCAGCCAGATCCTGAAAGAACACCCCG
TGGAAAACACCCAGCTGCAGAACGAGAAGCTGTACCTGTACTACCTGCAGAATGGGCGGGATATGTACGT
GGACCAGGAACTGGACATCAACCGGCTGTCCGACTACGATGTGGACCATATCGTGCCTCAGAGCTTTCTG
AAGGACGACTCCATCGACAACAAGGTGCTGACCAGAAGCGACAAGAACCGGGGCAAGAGCGACAACGTGC
CCTCCGAAGAGGTCGTGAAGAAGATGAAGAACTACTGGCGGCAGCTGCTGAACGCCAAGCTGATTACCCA
GAGAAAGTTCGACAATCTGACCAAGGCCGAGAGAGGCGGCCTGAGCGAACTGGATAAGGCCGGCTTCATC
AAGAGACAGCTGGTGGAAACCCGGCAGATCACAAAGCACGTGGCACAGATCCTGGACTCCCGGATGAACA
CTAAGTACGACGAGAATGACAAGCTGATCCGGGAAGTGAAAGTGATCACCCTGAAGTCCAAGCTGGTGTC
CGATTTCCGGAAGGATTTCCAGTTTTACAAAGTGCGCGAGATCAACAACTACCACCACGCCCACGACGCC
TACCTGAACGCCGTCGTGGGAACCGCCCTGATCAAAAAGTACCCTAAGCTGGAAAGCGAGTTCGTGTACG
GCGACTACAAGGTGTACGACGTGCGGAAGATGATCGCCAAGAGCGAGCAGGAAATCGGCAAGGCTACCGC
CAAGTACTTCTTCTACAGCAACATCATGAACTTTTTCAAGACCGAGATTACCCTGGCCAACGGCGAGATC
CGGAAGCGGCCTCTGATCGAGACAAACGGCGAAACCGGGGAGATCGTGTGGGATAAGGGCCGGGATTTTG
CCACCGTGCGGAAAGTGCTGAGCATGCCCCAAGTGAATATCGTGAAAAAGACCGAGGTGCAGACAGGCGG
CTTCAGCAAAGAGTCTATCCTGCCCAAGAGGAACAGCGATAAGCTGATCGCCAGAAAGAAGGACTGGGAC
CCTAAGAAGTACGGCGGCTTCGACAGCCCCACCGTGGCCTATTCTGTGCTGGTGGTGGCCAAAGTGGAAA
AGGGCAAGTCCAAGAAACTGAAGAGTGTGAAAGAGCTGCTGGGGATCACCATCATGGAAAGAAGCAGCTT
CGAGAAGAATCCCATCGACTTTCTGGAAGCCAAGGGCTACAAAGAAGTGAAAAAGGACCTGATCATCAAG
CTGCCTAAGTACTCCCTGTTCGAGCTGGAAAACGGCCGGAAGAGAATGCTGGCCTCTGCCGGCGAACTGC
AGAAGGGAAACGAACTGGCCCTGCCCTCCAAATATGTGAACTTCCTGTACCTGGCCAGCCACTATGAGAA
GCTGAAGGGCTCCCCCGAGGATAATGAGCAGAAACAGCTGTTTGTGGAACAGCACAAGCACTACCTGGAC
GAGATCATCGAGCAGATCAGCGAGTTCTCCAAGAGAGTGATCCTGGCCGACGCTAATCTGGACAAAGTGC
TGTCCGCCTACAACAAGCACCGGGATAAGCCCATCAGAGAGCAGGCCGAGAATATCATCCACCTGTTTAC
CCTGACCAATCTGGGAGCCCCTGCCGCCTTCAAGTACTTTGACACCACCATCGACCGGAAGAGGTACACC
AGCACCAAAGAGGTGCTGGACGCCACCCTGATCCACCAGAGCATCACCGGCCTGTACGAGACACGGATCG
ACCTGTCTCAGCTGGGAGGCGACAAAAGGCCGGCGGCCACGAAAAAGGCCGGCCAGGCAAAAAAGAAAAA
GTTATTCGGCAGTGGAGAGGGCAGAGGAAGTCTGCTAACATGCGGTGACGTCGAGGAGAATCCTGGCCCA
GTGAGCAAGGGCGAGGAGCTGTTCACCGGGGTGGTGCCCATCCTGGTCGAGCTGGACGGCGACGTAAACG
GCCACAAGTTCAGCGTGTCCGGCGAGGGCGAGGGCGATGCCACCTACGGCAAGCTGACCCTGAAGTTCAT
CTGCACCACCGGCAAGCTGCCCGTGCCCTGGCCCACCCTCGTGACCACCCTGACCTACGGCGTGCAGTGC
TTCAGCCGCTACCCCGACCACATGAAGCAGCACGACTTCTTCAAGTCCGCCATGCCCGAAGGCTACGTCC
AGGAGCGCACCATCTTCTTCAAGGACGACGGCAACTACAAGACCCGCGCCGAGGTGAAGTTCGAGGGCGA
CACCCTGGTGAACCGCATCGAGCTGAAGGGCATCGACTTCAAGGAGGACGGCAACATCCTGGGGCACAAG
CTGGAGTACAACTACAACAGCCACAACGTCTATATCATGGCCGACAAGCAGAAGAACGGCATCAAGGTGA
ACTTCAAGATCCGCCACAACATCGAGGACGGCAGCGTGCAGCTCGCCGACCACTACCAGCAGAACACCCC
CATCGGCGACGGCCCCGTGCTGCTGCCCGACAACCACTACCTGAGCACCCAGTCCGCCCTGAGCAAAGAC
CCCAACGAGAAGCGCGATCACATGGTCCTGCTGGAGTTCGTGACCGCCGCCGGGATCACTCTCGGCATGG
ACGAGCTGTACAAGTAAGAATTCCTAGAGCTCGCTGATCAGCCTCGACTGTGCCTTCTAGTTGCCAGCCA
TCTGTTGTTTGCCCCTCCCCCGTGCCTTCCTTGACCCTGGAAGGTGCCACTCCCACTGTCCTTTCCTAAT
AAAATGAGGAAATTGCATCGCATTGTCTGAGTAGGTGTCATTCTATTCTGGGGGGTGGGGTGGGGCAGGA
CAGCAAGGGGGAGGATTGGGAAGAGAATAGCAGGCATGCTGGGGAGCGGCCGCAGGAACCCCTAGTGATG
GAGTTGGCCACTCCCTCTCTGCGCGCTCGCTCGCTCACTGAGGCCGGGCGACCAAAGGTCGCCCGACGCC
CGGGCTTTGCCCGGGCGGCCTCAGTGAGCGAGCGAGCGCGCAGCTGCCTGCAGGGGCGCCTGATGCGGTA
TTTTCTCCTTACGCATCTGTGCGGTATTTCACACCGCATA
[95 nt withheld, positions 7251-7345]
T
[46 nt withheld, positions 7347-7392]
C
[141 nt withheld, positions 7394-7534]
CCTTTGACGTTGGAGTCCACGTTCTTT
[37 nt withheld, positions 7562-7598]
ACTCTATCTCGGGCTATTCTTTTGATTTATAAGGGATTTTGCCGATTTCGGTCTATTGGTTAAAAAATGA
GCTGATTTAACAAAAATTTAACGCGAATTTTAACAAAATATTAACGTTTACAATTTTATGGTGCACTCTC
AGTACAATCTGCTCTGATGCCGCATAGTTAAGCCAGCCCCGACACCCGCCAACACCCGCTGACGCGCCCT
GACGGGCTTGTCTGCTCCCGGCATCCGCTTACAGACAAGCTGTGACCGTCTCCGGGAGCTGCATGTGTCA
GAGGTTTTCACCGTCATCACCGAAACGCGCGAGACGAAAGGGCCTCGTGATACGCCTATTTTTATAGGTT
AATGTCATGATAATAATGGTTTCTTAGACGTCAGGTGGCACTTTTCGGGGAAATGTGCGCGGAACCCCTA
TTTGTTTATTTTTCTAAATACATTCAAATATGTATCCGCTCATGAGACAATAACCCTGATAAATGCTTCA
ATAATATTGAAAAAGGAAGAGTATGAGTATTCAACATTTCCGTGTCGCCCTTATTCCCTTTTTTGCGGCA
TTTTGCCTTCCTGTTTTTGCTCACCCAGAAACGCTGGTGAAAGTAAAAGATGCTGAAGATCAGTTGGGTG
CACGAGTGGGTTACATCGAACTGGATCTCAACAGCGGTAAGATCCTTGAGAGTTTTCGCCCCGAAGAACG
TTTTCCAATGATGAGCACTTTTAAAGTTCTGCTATGTGGCGCGGTATTATCCCGTATTGACGCCGGGCAA
GAGCAACTCGGTCGCCGCATACACTATTCTCAGAATGACTTGGTTGAGTACTCACCAGTCACAGAAAAGC
ATCTTACGGATGGCATGACAGTAAGAGAATTATGCAGTGCTGCCATAACCATGAGTGATAACACTGCGGC
CAACTTACTTCTGACAACGATCGGAGGACCGAAGGAGCTAACCGCTTTTTTGCACAACATGGGGGATCAT
GTAACTCGCCTTGATCGTTGGGAACCGGAGCTGAATGAAGCCATACCAAACGACGAGCGTGACACCACGA
TGCCTGTAGCAATGGCAACAACGTTGCGCAAACTATTAACTGGCGAACTACTTACTCTAGCTTCCCGGCA
ACAATTAATAGACTGGATGGAGGCGGATAAAGTTGCAGGACCACTTCTGCGCTCGGCCCTTCCGGCTGGC
TGGTTTATTGCTGATAAATCTGGAGCCGGTGAGCGTGGAAGCCGCGGTATCATTGCAGCACTGGGGCCAG
ATGGTAAGCCCTCCCGTATCGTAGTTATCTACACGACGGGGAGTCAGGCAACTATGGATGAACGAAATAG
ACAGATCGCTGAGATAGGTGCCTCACTGATTAAGCATTGGTAACTGTCAGACCAAGTTTACTCATATATA
CTTTAGATTGATTTAAAACTTCATTTTTAATTTAAAAGGATCTAGGTGAAGATCCTTTTTGATAATCTCA
TGACCAAAATCCCTTAACGTGAGTTTTCGTTCCACTGAGCGTCAGACCCCGTAGAAAAGATCAAAGGATC
TTCTTGAGATCCTTTTTTTCTGCGCGTAATCTGCTGCTTGCAAACAAAAAAACCACCGCTACCAGCGGTG
GTTTGTTTGCCGGATCAAGAGCTACCAACTCTTTTTCCGAAGGTAACTGGCTTCAGCAGAGCGCAGATAC
CAAATACTGTTCTTCTAGTGTAGCCGTAGTTAGGCCACCACTTCAAGAACTCTGTAGCACCGCCTACATA
CCTCGCTCTGCTAATCCTGTTACCAGTGGCTGCTGCCAGTGGCGATAAGTCGTGTCTTACCGGGTTGGAC
TCAAGACGATAGTTACCGGATAAGGCGCAGCGGTCGGGCTGAACGGGGGGTTCGTGCACACAGCCCAGCT
TGGAGCGAACGACCTACACCGAACTGAGATACCTACAGCGTGAGCTATGAGAAAGCGCCACGCTTCCCGA
AGGGAGAAAGGCGGACAGGTATCCGGTAAGCGGCAGGGTCGGAACAGGAGAGCGCACGAGGGAGCTTCCA
GGGGGAAACGCCTGGTATCTTTATAGTCCTGTCGGGTTTCGCCACCTCTGACTTGAGCGTCGATTTTTGT
GATGCTCGTCAGGGGGGCGGAGCCTATGGAAAAACGCCAGCAACGCGGCCTTTTTACGGTTCCTGGCCTT
TTGCT
Features (pLannotate 1.2.2; 21 found; start..end, strand, type, name):
     70..310     +  promoter       U6 promoter: RNA polymerase III promoter for human U6 snRNA
    337..412     +  misc_RNA       gRNA scaffold: guide RNA scaffold for the Streptococcus pyogenes CRISPR/Cas9 system
    419..462     +  misc_RNA       gRNA scaffold (fragment): guide RNA scaffold for the Streptococcus pyogenes CRISPR/Cas9 system
    503..743     +  promoter       U6 promoter: RNA polymerase III promoter for human U6 snRNA
    778..853     +  misc_RNA       gRNA scaffold: guide RNA scaffold for the Streptococcus pyogenes CRISPR/Cas9 system
    860..903     +  misc_RNA       gRNA scaffold (fragment): guide RNA scaffold for the Streptococcus pyogenes CRISPR/Cas9 system
    943..1228    +  enhancer       CMV enhancer: human cytomegalovirus immediate early enhancer; contains an 18-bp deletion relative to the standard CMV enhancer
   1508..1735    +  intron         hybrid intron: hybrid between chicken β-actin (CBA) and minute virus of mice (MMV) introns (Gray et al., 2011)
   1873..3474    +  CDS            Cas9(N): N-terminal portion of Streptococcus pyogenes Cas9 (Zetsche et al., 2015)
   3475..5973    +  CDS            Cas9(C): C-terminal portion of Streptococcus pyogenes Cas9 (Zetsche et al., 2015)
   5974..6021    +  CDS            nucleoplasmin NLS: bipartite nuclear localization signal from nucleoplasmin
   6091..6807    +  CDS            EGFP: the original enhanced GFP (Yang et al., 1996) mammalian codon-optimized
   6838..6949    +  polyA_signal   bGH poly(A) signal: bovine growth hormone polyadenylation signal
   7054..7194    +  repeat_region  AAV2 ITR: inverted terminal repeat of adeno-associated virus serotype 2 inverted
   7199..7250    -  misc_feature   bom (fragment): basis of mobility region from pBR322
   7269..7724    +  rep_origin     f1 ori (sequence partly withheld): f1 bacteriophage origin of replication; arrow indicates direction of (+) strand synthesis
   7725..7774    -  misc_feature   bom (fragment): basis of mobility region from pBR322
   7876..7911    -  CDS            rop (fragment): Rop protein, which maintains plasmids at low copy number; rop
   8006..8110    +  promoter       AmpR promoter: bla
   8111..8971    +  CDS            AmpR: β-lactamase; bla; confers resistance to ampicillin, carbenicillin, and related antibiotics
   9142..9730    +  rep_origin     ori: high-copy-number ColE1/pMB1/pBR322/pUC origin of replication
