[The description below was written by a language model from this plasmid's Addgene catalogue record and pLannotate feature annotations shown in this document.]
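Description:
PX333-T2A-EGFP is an empty mammalian CRISPR expression backbone derived from PX333, a dual-guide SpCas9 vector. It was modified by adding a T2A-EGFP reporter to the Cas9 open reading frame, with that portion taken from the PX458-type SpCas9-2A-GFP plasmid. It is propagated in E. coli through a high-copy ColE1/pUC-type origin and selected with ampicillin via the bla gene. An f1 phage origin is also present, along with a single annotated AAV2 ITR downstream of the expression cassette. This ITR appears to be a remnant of the parental backbone rather than part of a functional packaging unit. The feature table comes from a sequence labelled as a partial NGS result, so it may not capture every element.

The payload consists of two tandem human U6 (RNA polymerase III) promoters. Each is followed by a Streptococcus pyogenes guide RNA scaffold, so two different spacer sequences can be inserted by restriction cloning and expressed from one plasmid. Downstream, the CBh promoter drives Streptococcus pyogenes Cas9 fused to a C-terminal nucleoplasmin nuclear localization signal; the annotation shows it as a CMV enhancer plus a hybrid chicken β-actin/MVM intron. The catalogue entry states that a T2A self-cleaving peptide links Cas9 to EGFP, although the annotation does not call it out. It would lie in the gap between the NLS and EGFP, and the transcript ends at a bGH polyadenylation signal. Because of T2A ribosomal skipping, Cas9 and EGFP are produced as separate proteins from one mRNA, so green fluorescence marks transfected, Cas9-expressing cells for monitoring or sorting.

The design suits applications that need two simultaneous cuts, such as deletions or dual-gene targeting. The associated publication concerns polymer-based oral CRISPR delivery.
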