Addgene plasmid #197417: PX333-T2A-EGFP
Purpose: (Empty Backbone) SpCas9-T2A-EGFP with dual sgRNA cloning backbones
Depositing lab: Yeh-Hsing Lao. Depositing organization: University at Buffalo (SUNY Buffalo). Publication: Phenylboronic Acid-Functionalized Polyplexes Tailored to Oral CRISPR Delivery. Yoshinaga N, Zhou JK, Xu C, Quek CH, Zhu Y, Tang D, Hung LY, Najjar SA, Shiu CYA, Margolis KG, Lao YH, Leong KW. Nano Lett. 2023 Jan 17. doi: 10.1021/acs.nanolett.2c02306. PubMed 36648291.
Backbone
  Vector backbone: PX333
  Backbone manufacturer: Addgene 64073
  Modifications to backbone: T2A-EGFP added to SpCas9
  Vector type: Mammalian Expression, CRISPR
  Promoter: CBh; U6
Growth in bacteria
  Bacterial resistance: Ampicillin, 100 μg/mL
  Growth temperature: 37°C
  Growth strain: NEB Stable
  Copy number: Unknown
Gene/Insert
  Cloning method: Restriction Enzyme
Resource information
  A portion of this plasmid was derived from a plasmid made by: Andrea Ventura (pX333, Addgene plasmid # 64073) and Feng Zhang (pSpCas9(BB)-2A-GFP (PX458), Addgene plasmid # 48138).
Terms and licenses: Academic/Nonprofit Terms; Industry Terms: Not Available to Industry
How to cite: PX333-T2A-EGFP was a gift from Yeh-Hsing Lao (Addgene plasmid # 197417 ; http://n2t.net/addgene:197417 ; RRID:Addgene_197417)
